>Addgene plasmid #122227 | PCDHGC5 sh1 shRNA | addgene full sequence | sequence record 237763 | Addgene NGS Result
AAATTGTAAGCGTTAATATTTTGTTAAAATTCGCGTTAAATTTTTGTTAAATCAGCTCATTTTTTAACCA
ATAGGCCGAAATCGGCAAAATCCCTTATAAATCAAAAGAATAGACCGAGATAGGGT
[37 nt withheld, positions 127-163]
AAAGAACGTGGACTCCAACGTCAAAGG
[49 nt withheld, positions 191-239]
T
[91 nt withheld, positions 241-331]
G
[124 nt withheld, positions 333-456]
CCCATTCGCCATTCAGGCTGCGCAACTGTTGGGAAGGGCGATCGGTGCGGGCCTCTTCGCTATTACGCCA
GTCGACAGCCTGCAGGAATGGCCGGCCATCTTAATTAAGAAATTTAAATATGTTTAAACATAGGGCCCAA
TGGCGCGCCAAGGCCATCTAGGCCAAGCTTATCCGACGCCGCCATCTCTAGGCCCGCGCCGGCCCCCTCG
CACAGACTTGTGGGAGAAGCTCGGCTACTCCCCTGCCCCGGTTAATTTGCATATAATATTTCCTAGTAAC
TATAGAGGCTTAATGTGCGATAAAAGACAGATAATCTGTTCTTTTTAATACTAGCTACATTTTACATGAT
AGGCTTGGATTTCTATAAGAGATACAAATACTAAATTATTATTTTAAAAAACAGCACAAAAGGAAACTCA
CCCTAACTGTAAAGTAATTGTGTGTTTTGAGACTATAAATATCCCTTGGAGAAAAGCCTTGTTTGTCTTC
ACTGCTTCAGATGTATACAATACATCTGATGCAGTGAAGATTTTTCTAGATAATACGTAGATCCAGACAT
GATAAGATACATTGATGAGTTTGGACAAACCACAACTAGAATGCAGTGAAAAAAATGCTTTATTTGTGAA
ATTTGTGATGCTATTGCTTTATTTGTAACCATTATAAGCTGCAATAAACAAGTTAACAACAACAATTGCA
TTCATTTTATGTTTCAGGTTCAGGGGGAGGTGTGGGAGGTTTTTTAATTCTTGCGGCCGCGGCGGTACCC
AGCTTTTGTTCCCTTTAGTGAGGGTTAATTGCGCGCTTGGCGTAATCATGGTCATAGCTGTTTCCTGTGT
GAAATTGTTATCCGCTCACAATTCCACACAACATACGAGCCGGGAGCATAAAGTGTAAAGCCTGGGGTGC
CTAATGAGTGAGCTAACTCACATTAATTGCGTTGCGCTCACTGCCCGCTTTCCAGTCGGGAAACCTGTCG
TGCCAGCTGCATTAATGAATCGGCCAACGCGCGGGGAGAGGCGGTTTGCGTATTGGGCGCTCTTCCGCTT
CCTCGCTCACTGACTCGCTGCGCTCGGTCGTTCGGCTGCGGCGAGCGGTATCAGCTCACTCAAAGGCGGT
AATACGGTTATCCACAGAATCAGGGGATAACGCAGGAAAGAACATGTGAGCAAAAGGCCAGCAAAAGGCC
AGGAACCGTAAAAAGGCCGCGTTGCTGGCGTTTTTCCATAGGCTCCGCCCCCCTGACGAGCATCACAAAA
ATCGACGCTCAAGTCAGAGGTGGCGAAACCCGACAGGACTATAAAGATACCAGGCGTTTCCCCCTGGAAG
CTCCCTCGTGCGCTCTCCTGTTCCGACCCTGCCGCTTACCGGATACCTGTCCGCCTTTCTCCCTTCGGGA
AGCGTGGCGCTTTCTCATAGCTCACGCTGTAGGTATCTCAGTTCGGTGTAGGTCGTTCGCTCCAAGCTGG
GCTGTGTGCACGAACCCCCCGTTCAGCCCGACCGCTGCGCCTTATCCGGTAACTATCGTCTTGAGTCCAA
CCCGGTAAGACACGACTTATCGCCACTGGCAGCAGCCACTGGTAACAGGATTAGCAGAGCGAGGTATGTA
GGCGGTGCTACAGAGTTCTTGAAGTGGTGGCCTAACTACGGCTACACTAGAAGAACAGTATTTGGTATCT
GCGCTCTGCTGAAGCCAGTTACCTTCGGAAAAAGAGTTGGTAGCTCTTGATCCGGCAAACAAACCACCGC
TGGTAGCGGTGGTTTTTTTGTTTGCAAGCAGCAGATTACGCGCAGAAAAAAAGGATCTCAAGAAGATCCT
TTGATCTTTTCTACGGGGTCTGACGCTCAGTGGAACGAAAACTCACGTTAAGGGATTTTGGTCATGAGAT
TATCAAAAAGGATCTTCACCTAGATCCTTTTAAATTAAAAATGAAGTTTTAAATCAATCTAAAGTATATA
TGAGTAAACTTGGTCTGACAGTTACCAATGCTTAATCAGTGAGGCACCTATCTCAGCGATCTGTCTATTT
CGTTCATCCATAGTTGCCTGACTCCCCGTCGTGTAGATAACTACGATACGGGAGGGCTTACCATCTGGCC
CCAGTGCTGCAATGATACCGCGAGACCCACGCTCACCGGCTCCAGATTTATCAGCAATAAACCAGCCAGC
CGGAAGGGCCGAGCGCAGAAGTGGTCCTGCAACTTTATCCGCCTCCATCCAGTCTATTAATTGTTGCCGG
GAAGCTAGAGTAAGTAGTTCGCCAGTTAATAGTTTGCGCAACGTTGTTGCCATTGCTACAGGCATCGTGG
TGTCACGCTCGTCGTTTGGTATGGCTTCATTCAGCTCCGGTTCCCAACGATCAAGGCGAGTTACATGATC
CCCCATGTTGTGCAAAAAAGCGGTTAGCTCCTTCGGTCCTCCGATCGTTGTCAGAAGTAAGTTGGCCGCA
GTGTTATCACTCATGGTTATGGCAGCACTGCATAATTCTCTTACTGTCATGCCATCCGTAAGATGCTTTT
CTGTGACTGGTGAGTACTCAACCAAGTCATTCTGAGAATAGTGTATGCGGCGACCGAGTTGCTCTTGCCC
GGCGTCAATACGGGATAATACCGCGCCACATAGCAGAACTTTAAAAGTGCTCATCATTGGAAAACGTTCT
TCGGGGCGAAAACTCTCAAGGATCTTACCGCTGTTGAGATCCAGTTCGATGTAACCCACTCGTGCACCCA
ACTGATCTTCAGCATCTTTTACTTTCACCAGCGTTTCTGGGTGAGCAAAAACAGGAAGGCAAAATGCCGC
AAAAAAGGGAATAAGGGCGACACGGAAATGTTGAATACTCATACTCTTCCTTTTTCAATATTATTGAAGC
ATTTATCAGGGTTATTGTCTCATGAGCGGATACATATTTGAATGTATTTAGAAAAATAAACAAATAGGGG
TTCCGCGCACATTTCCCCGAAAAGTGCCACCT
Features (pLannotate 1.2.2; 12 found; start..end, strand, type, name):
     28..456     -  rep_origin     f1 ori (sequence partly withheld): f1 bacteriophage origin of replication; arrow indicates direction of (+) strand synthesis
    461..527     -  CDS            lacZα (fragment): LacZα fragment of β-galactosidase; lacZ fragment
    627..939     +  promoter       U6 promoter: RNA polymerase III promoter for mouse U6 snRNA (Das et al., 1988)
   1006..1140    -  polyA_signal   SV40 poly(A) signal: SV40 polyadenylation signal
   1238..1256    -  promoter       T3 promoter: promoter for bacteriophage T3 RNA polymerase
   1301..1317    -  protein_bind   lac operator: The lac repressor binds to the lac operator to inhibit transcription in E. coli. This inhibition can be relieved by adding lactose or isopropyl-β-D-thiogalactopyranoside (IPTG). lac repressor encoded by lacI
   1325..1355    -  promoter       lac promoter: promoter for the E. coli lac operon
   1370..1391    -  protein_bind   CAP binding site: CAP binding activates transcription in the presence of cAMP. E. coli catabolite activator protein
   1404..1496    -  CDS            lacI (fragment): lac repressor; lacI; The lac repressor binds to the lac operator to inhibit transcription in E. coli. This inhibition can be relieved by adding lactose or isopropyl-β-D-thiogalactopyranoside (IPTG).
   1679..2267    -  rep_origin     ori: high-copy-number ColE1/pMB1/pBR322/pUC origin of replication
   2438..3298    -  CDS            AmpR: β-lactamase; bla; confers resistance to ampicillin, carbenicillin, and related antibiotics
   3299..3403    -  promoter       AmpR promoter: bla
