[The description below was written by a language model from this plasmid's Addgene catalogue record and pLannotate feature annotations shown in this document.]
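Description:
PCDHGC5 sh1 shRNA is a small (about 3.4 kb) RNAi plasmid built on the mU6pro backbone, designed to knock down rat protocadherin gamma C5 (Pcdhgc5) in mammalian cells. It is a non-viral expression plasmid: the feature table shows no viral packaging elements or mammalian selection marker, so it would be delivered by transfection and act transiently. In E. coli it is maintained at high copy through a ColE1/pUC-type origin and selected with ampicillin via the β-lactamase gene and its native promoter. An f1 origin, fragments of lacZα and lacI, the lac promoter/operator with its CAP site, and a T3 promoter are also present. These are remnants of a phagemid-style cloning vector and play no part in the knockdown function.

The working unit is the mouse U6 snRNA promoter, an RNA polymerase III promoter well suited to producing short, defined transcripts. The hairpin-encoding oligonucleotide was inserted downstream of it between BbsI and XbaI sites. The hairpin itself is not annotated as a feature, but it would fall in the gap between the U6 promoter and the adjacent SV40 poly(A) signal, which lies on the opposite strand. The transcribed hairpin is processed by the cellular RNAi machinery into a small interfering RNA targeting nucleotides 851–871 of the Pcdhgc5 coding region.

The "sh1" name suggests it is one of a set of hairpins against this gene. The associated study concerns the molecular and functional interaction between protocadherin-γC5 and GABA-A receptors, so the plasmid serves as a loss-of-function tool in that context. Because no reporter is encoded, identifying transfected cells would require a separately supplied marker.
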