Addgene plasmid #122227: PCDHGC5 sh1 shRNA
Purpose: Knock Down Protocadherin gamma C5. It targets Protocadherin gamma C5 mRNA (nucleotides 851–871 in the protein coding region).
Depositing lab: Angel de Blas. Depositing organization: University of Connecticut. Publication: Molecular and functional interaction between protocadherin-gammaC5 and GABAA receptors. Li Y, Xiao H, Chiou TT, Jin H, Bonhomme B, Miralles CP, Pinal N, Ali R, Chen WV, Maniatis T, De Blas AL. J Neurosci. 2012 Aug 22;32(34):11780-97. doi: 10.1523/JNEUROSCI.0969-12.2012. PubMed 22915120.
Backbone
  Vector backbone: mU6pro
  Vector type: RNAi
Growth in bacteria
  Bacterial resistance: Ampicillin, 100 μg/mL
  Growth temperature: 37°C
  Growth strain: DH5alpha
  Copy number: High Copy
Gene/Insert
  Gene/Insert name: PCDHGC5 shRNA
  gRNA/shRNA sequence: UCUUCACUGCUUCAGAUGUAU
  Species: R. norvegicus (rat)
  Entrez Gene: Pcdhgc5
  Cloning method: Restriction Enzyme; 5′ cloning site BbsI (unknown if destroyed); 3′ cloning site XbaI (unknown if destroyed)
  Sequencing primers: 5′ unknown
Terms and licenses: Academic/Nonprofit Terms; Industry Terms: Not Available to Industry
Depositor comments: Insert was originally cloned in Angel de Blas's lab.
How to cite: PCDHGC5 sh1 shRNA was a gift from Angel de Blas (Addgene plasmid # 122227 ; http://n2t.net/addgene:122227 ; RRID:Addgene_122227)
